>Addgene plasmid #135265 | p663-UBC-V5-eGFP_IDG-K | addgene full sequence | sequence record 268086 | Addgene NGS Result
TAATGTGAGTTAGCTCACTCATTAGGCACCCCAGGCTTTACACTTTATGCTTCCGGCTCGTATGTTGTGT
GGAATTGTGAGCGGATAACAATTTCACACAGGAAACAGCTATGACCATGATTACGCCAAGCGCGCAATTA
ACCCTCACTAAAGGGAACAAAAGCTGGAGCTGCAAGCTTAATGTAGTCTTATGCAATACTCTTGTAGTCT
TGCAACATGGTAACGATGAGTTAGCAACATGCCTTACAAGGAGAGAAAAAGCACCGTGCATGCCGATTGG
TGGAAGTAAGGTGGTACGATCGTGCCTTATTAGGAAGGCAACAGACGGGTCTGACATGGATTGGACGAAC
CACTGAATTGCCGCATTGCAGAGATATTGTATTTAAGTGCCTAGCTCGATACATAAACGGGTCTCTCTGG
TTAGACCAGATCTGAGCCTGGGAGCTCTCTGGCTAACTAGGGAACCCACTGCTTAAGCCTCAATAAAGCT
TGCCTTGAGTGCTTCAAGTAGTGTGTGCCCGTCTGTTGTGTGACTCTGGTAACTAGAGATCCCTCAGACC
CTTTTAGTCAGTGTGGAAAATCTCTAGCAGTGGCGCCCGAACAGGGACTTGAAAGCGAAAGGGAAACCAG
AGGAGCTCTCTCGACGCAGGACTCGGCTTGCTGAAGCGCGCACGGCAAGAGGCGAGGGGCGGCGACTGGT
GAGTACGCCAAAAATTTTGACTAGCGGAGGCTAGAAGGAGAGAGATGGGTGCGAGAGCGTCAGTATTAAG
CGGGGGAGAATTAGATCGCGATGGGAAAAAATTCGGTTAAGGCCAGGGGGAAAGAAAAAATATAAATTAA
AACATATAGTATGGGCAAGCAGGGAGCTAGAACGATTCGCAGTTAATCCTGGCCTGTTAGAAACATCAGA
AGGCTGTAGACAAATACTGGGACAGCTACAACCATCCCTTCAGACAGGATCAGAAGAACTTAGATCATTA
TATAATACAGTAGCAACCCTCTATTGTGTGCATCAAAGGATAGAGATAAAAGACACCAAGGAAGCTTTAG
ACAAGATAGAGGAAGAGCAAAACAAAAGTAAGACCACCGCACAGCAAGCGGCCGCTGATCTTCAGACCTG
GAGGAGGAGATATGAGGGACAATTGGAGAAGTGAATTATATAAATATAAAGTAGTAAAAATTGAACCATT
AGGAGTAGCACCCACCAAGGCAAAGAGAAGAGTGGTGCAGAGAGAAAAAAGAGCAGTGGGAATAGGAGCT
TTGTTCCTTGGGTTCTTGGGAGCAGCAGGAAGCACTATGGGCGCAGCGTCAATGACGCTGACGGTACAGG
CCAGACAATTATTGTCTGGTATAGTGCAGCAGCAGAACAATTTGCTGAGGGCTATTGAGGCGCAACAGCA
TCTGTTGCAACTCACAGTCTGGGGCATCAAGCAGCTCCAGGCAAGAATCCTGGCTGTGGAAAGATACCTA
AAGGATCAACAGCTCCTGGGGATTTGGGGTTGCTCTGGAAAACTCATTTGCACCACTGCTGTGCCTTGGA
ATGCTAGTTGGAGTAATAAATCTCTGGAACAGATTTGGAATCACACGACCTGGATGGAGTGGGACAGAGA
AATTAACAATTACACAAGCTTAATACACTCCTTAATTGAAGAATCGCAAAACCAGCAAGAAAAGAATGAA
CAAGAATTATTGGAATTAGATAAATGGGCAAGTTTGTGGAATTGGTTTAACATAACAAATTGGCTGTGGT
ATATAAAATTATTCATAATGATAGTAGGAGGCTTGGTAGGTTTAAGAATAGTTTTTGCTGTACTTTCTAT
AGTGAATAGAGTTAGGCAGGGATATTCACCATTATCGTTTCAGACCCACCTCCCAACCCCGAGGGGACCC
GACAGGCCCGAAGGAATAGAAGAAGAAGGTGGAGAGAGAGACAGAGACAGATCCATTCGATTAGTGAACG
GATCTCGACGGTATCGGTTAACTTTTAAAAGAAAAGGGGGGATTGGGGGGTACAGTGCAGGGGAAAGAAT
AGTAGACATAATAGCAACAGACATACAAACTAAAGAATTACAAAAACAAATTACAAAATTCAAAATTTTA
TCGTCCAGTGTGGTGGAATTCTGCAGATATCACAACTTTGTATAGAAAAGTTGGCCTCCGCGCCGGGTTT
TGGCGCCTCCCGCGGGCGCCCCCCTCCTCACGGCGAGCGCTGCCACGTCAGACGAAGGGCGCAGCGAGCG
TCCTGATCCTTCCGCCCGGACGCTCAGGACAGCGGCCCGCTGCTCATAAGACTCGGCCTTAGAACCCCAG
TATCAGCAGAAGGACATTTTAGGACGGGACTTGGGTGACTCTAGGGCACTGGTTTTCTTTCCAGAGAGCG
GAACAGGCGAGGAAAAGTAGTCCCTTCTCGGCGATTCTGCGGAGGGATCTCCGTGGGGCGGTGAACGCCG
ATGATTATATAAGGACGCGCCGGGTGTGGCACAGCTAGTTCCGTCGCAGCCGGGATTTGGGTCGCGGTTC
TTGTTTGTGGATCGCTGTGATCGTCACTTGGTGAGTAGCGGGCTGCTGGGCTGGCCGGGGCTTTCGTGGC
CGCCGGGCCGCTCGGTGGGACGGAAGCGTGTGGAGAGACCGCCAAGGGCTGTAGTCTGGGTCCGCGAGCA
AGGTTGCCCTGAACTGGGGGTTGGGGGGAGCGCAGCAAAATGGCGGCTGTTCCCGAGTCTTGAATGGAAG
ACGCTTGTGAGGCGGGCTGTGAGGTCGTTGAAACAAGGTGGGGGGCATGGTGGGCGGCAAGAACCCAAGG
TCTTGAGGCCTTCGCTAATGCGGGAAAGCTCTTATTCGGGTGAGATGGGCTGGGGCACCATCTGGGGACC
CTGACGTGAAGTTTGTCACTGACTGGAGAACTCGGTTTGTCGTCTGTTGCGGGGGCGGCAGTTATGGCGG
TGCCGTTGGGCAGTGCACCCGTACCTTTGGGAGCGCGCGCCCTCGTCGTGTCGTGACGTCACCCGTTCTG
TTGGCTTATAATGCAGGGTGGGGCCACCTGCCGGTAGGTGTGCGGTAGGCTTTTCTCCGTCGCAGGACGC
AGGGTTCGGGCCTAGGGTAGGCTCTCCTGAATCGACAGGCGCCGGACCTCTGGTGAGGGGAGGGATAAGT
GAGGCGTCAGTTTCTTTGGTCGGTTTTATGTACCTATCTTCTTAAGTAGCTGAAGCTCCGGTTTTGAACT
ATGCGCTCGGGGTTGGCGAGTGTGTTTTGTGAAGTTTTTTAGGCACCTTTTGAAATGTAATCATTTGGGT
CAATATGTAATTTTCAGTGTTAGACTAGTAAATTGTCCGCTAAATTCTGGCCGTTTTTGGCTTTTTTGTT
AGACGGCCAACTTTTGTATACAAAGTGGCGAGGGGCTCGCATCTCTCCTTCACGCGCCCGCCGCCCTACC
TGAGGCCGCCATCCACGCCGGTTGAGTCGCGTTCTGCCGCCTCCCGCCTGTGGTGCCTCCTGAACTGCGT
CCGCCGTCTAGGTAAGTTTAAAGCTCAGGTCGAGACCGGGCCTTTGTCCGGCGCTCCCTTGGAGCCTACC
TAGACTCAGCCGGCTCTCCACGCTTTGCCTGACCCTGCTTGCTCAACTCTACGTCTTTGTTTCGTTTTCT
GTTCTGCGCCGTTACAGATCGGCACCATGGGTAAGCCTATCCCTAACCCTCTCCTCGGTCTCGATTCTAC
AACTTTGTACAAAAAAGTTGGCGCCACCATGGTGAGCAAGGGCGAGGAGCTGTTCACCGGGGTGGTGCCC
ATCCTGGTCGAGCTGGACGGCGACGTAAACGGCCACAAGTTCAGCGTGTCCGGCGAGGGCGAGGGCGATG
CCACCTACGGCAAGCTGACCCTGAAGTTCATCTGCACCACCGGCAAGCTGCCCGTGCCCTGGCCCACCCT
CGTGACCACCCTGACCTACGGCGTGCAGTGCTTCAGCCGCTACCCCGACCACATGAAGCAGCACGACTTC
TTCAAGTCCGCCATGCCCGAAGGCTACGTCCAGGAGCGCACCATCTTCTTCAAGGACGACGGCAACTACA
AGACCCGCGCCGAGGTGAAGTTCGAGGGCGACACCCTGGTGAACCGCATCGAGCTGAAGGGCATCGACTT
CAAGGAGGACGGCAACATCCTGGGGCACAAGCTGGAGTACAACTACAACAGCCACAACGTCTATATCATG
GCCGACAAGCAGAAGAACGGCATCAAGGTGAACTTCAAGATCCGCCACAACATCGAGGACGGCAGCGTGC
AGCTCGCCGACCACTACCAGCAGAACACCCCCATCGGCGACGGCCCCGTGCTGCTGCCCGACAACCACTA
CCTGAGCACCCAGTCCGCCCTGAGCAAAGACCCCAACGAGAAGCGCGATCACATGGTCCTGCTGGAGTTC
GTGACCGCCGCCGGGATCACTCTCGGCATGGACGAGCTGTACAAGTAATCAACTTTCTTGTACAAAGTTG
TGATATCCAGCACAGTGGCGGCCGCTCGACAATCAACCTCTGGATTACAAAATTTGTGAAAGATTGACTG
GTATTCTTAACTATGTTGCTCCTTTTACGCTATGTGGATACGCTGCTTTAATGCCTTTGTATCATGCTAT
TGCTTCCCGTATGGCTTTCATTTTCTCCTCCTTGTATAAATCCTGGTTGCTGTCTCTTTATGAGGAGTTG
TGGCCCGTTGTCAGGCAACGTGGCGTGGTGTGCACTGTGTTTGCTGACGCAACCCCCACTGGTTGGGGCA
TTGCCACCACCTGTCAGCTCCTTTCCGGGACTTTCGCTTTCCCCCTCCCTATTGCCACGGCGGAACTCAT
CGCCGCCTGCCTTGCCCGCTGCTGGACAGGGGCTCGGCTGTTGGGCACTGACAATTCCGTGGTGTTGTCG
GGGAAGCTGACGTCCTTTCCATGGCTGCTCGCCTGTGTTGCCACCTGGATTCTGCGCGGGACGTCCTTCT
GCTACGTCCCTTCGGCCCTCAATCCAGCGGACCTTCCTTCCCGCGGCCTGCTGCCGGCTCTGCGGCCTCT
TCCGCGTCTTCGCCTTCGCCCTCAGACGAGTCGGATCTCCCTTTGGGCCGCCTCCCCGCCTGGAATTCTA
CCGGGTAGGGGAGGCGCTTTTCCCAAGGCAGTCTGGAGCATGCGCTTTAGCAGCCCCGCTGGGCACTTGG
CGCTACACAAGTGGCCTCTGGCCTCGCACACATTCCACATCCACCGGTAGGCGCCAACCGGCTCCGTTCT
TTGGTGGCCCCTTCGCGCCACCTTCTACTCCTCCCCTAGTCAGGAAGTTCCCCCCCGCCCCGCAGCTCGC
GTCGTGCAGGACGTGACAAATGGAAGTAGCACGTCTCACTAGTCTCGTGCAGATGGACAGCACCGCTGAG
CAATGGAAGCGGGTAGGCCTTTGGGGCAGCGGCCAATAGCAGCTTTGCTCCTTCGCTTTCTGGGCTCAGA
GGCTGGGAAGGGGTGGGTCCGGGGGCGGGCTCAGGGGCGGGCTCAGGGGCGGGGCGGGCGCCCGAAGGTC
CTCCGGAGGCCCGGCATTCTGCACGCTTCAAAAGCGCACGTCTGCCGCGCTGTTCTCCTCTTCCTCATCT
CCGGGCCTTTCGACCTGCAGCCCAAGCTTACCATGACCGAGTACAAGCCCACGGTGCGCCTCGCCACCCG
CGACGACGTCCCCAGGGCCGTACGCACCCTCGCCGCCGCGTTCGCCGACTACCCCGCCACGCGCCACACC
GTCGATCCGGACCGCCACATCGAGCGGGTCACCGAGCTGCAAGAACTCTTCCTCACGCGCGTCGGGCTCG
ACATCGGCAAGGTGTGGGTCGCGGACGACGGCGCCGCGGTGGCGGTCTGGACCACGCCGGAGAGCGTCGA
AGCGGGGGCGGTGTTCGCCGAGATCGGCCCGCGCATGGCCGAGTTGAGCGGTTCCCGGCTGGCCGCGCAG
CAACAGATGGAAGGCCTCCTGGCGCCGCACCGGCCCAAGGAGCCCGCGTGGTTCCTGGCCACCGTCGGCG
TCTCGCCCGACCACCAGGGCAAGGGTCTGGGCAGCGCCGTCGTGCTCCCCGGAGTGGAGGCGGCCGAGCG
CGCCGGGGTGCCCGCCTTCCTGGAGACCTCCGCGCCCCGCAACCTCCCCTTCTACGAGCGGCTCGGCTTC
ACCGTCACCGCCGACGTCGAGGTGCCCGAAGGACCGCGCACCTGGTGCATGACCCGCAAGCCCGGTGCCT
GACGCCCGCCCCACGACCCGCAGCGCCCGACCGAAAGGAGCGCACGACCCCATGCATCTCGAGGGCCCGG
TACCTTTAAGACCAATGACTTACAAGGCAGCTGTAGATCTTAGCCACTTTTTAAAAGAAAAGGGGGGACT
GGAAGGGCTAGCTCACTCCCAACGAAGACAAGATCTGCTTTTTGCTTGTACTGGGTCTCTCTGGTTAGAC
CAGATCTGAGCCTGGGAGCTCTCTGGCTAACTAGGGAACCCACTGCTTAAGCCTCAATAAAGCTTGCCTT
GAGTGCTTCAAGTAGTGTGTGCCCGTCTGTTGTGTGACTCTGGTAACTAGAGATCCCTCAGACCCTTTTA
GTCAGTGTGGAAAATCTCTAGCAGTAGTAGTTCATGTCATCTTATTATTCAGTATTTATAACTTGCAAAG
AAATGAATATCAGAGAGTGAGAGGAACTTGTTTATTGCAGCTTATAATGGTTACAAATAAAGCAATAGCA
TCACAAATTTCACAAATAAAGCATTTTTTTCACTGCATTCTAGTTGTGGTTTGTCCAAACTCATCAATGT
ATCTTATCATGTCTGGCTCTAGCTATCCCGCCCCTAACTCCGCCCATCCCGCCCCTAACTCCGCCCAGTT
CCGCCCATTCTCCGCCCCATGGCTGACTAATTTTTTTTATTTATGCAGAGGCCGAGGCCGCCTCGGCCTC
TGAGCTATTCCAGAAGTAGTGAGGAGGCTTTTTTGGAGGCCTAGGGACGTACCCAATTCGCCCTATAGTG
AGTCGTATTACGCGCGCTCACTGGCCGTCGTTTTACAACGTCGTGACTGGGAAAACCCTGGCGTTACCCA
ACTTAATCGCCTTGCAGCACATCCCCCTTTCGCCAGCTGGCGTAATAGCGAAGAGGCCCGCACCGATCGC
CCTTCCCAACAGTTGCGCAGCCTGAATGGCGAATGGG
[124 nt withheld, positions 7178-7301]
C
[91 nt withheld, positions 7303-7393]
A
[49 nt withheld, positions 7395-7443]
CCTTTGACGTTGGAGTCCACGTTCTTT
[37 nt withheld, positions 7471-7507]
ACCCTATCTCGGTCTATTCTTTTGATTTATAAGGGATTTTGCCGATTTCGGCCTATTGGTTAAAAAATGA
GCTGATTTAACAAAAATTTAACGCGAATTTTAACAAAATATTAACGCTTACAATTTAGGTGGCACTTTTC
GGGGAAATGTGCGCGGAACCCCTATTTGTTTATTTTTCTAAATACATTCAAATATGTATCCGCTCATGAG
ACAATAACCCTGATAAATGCTTCAATAATATTGAAAAAGGAAGAGTATGAGTATTCAACATTTCCGTGTC
GCCCTTATTCCCTTTTTTGCGGCATTTTGCCTTCCTGTTTTTGCTCACCCAGAAACGCTGGTGAAAGTAA
AAGATGCTGAAGATCAGTTGGGTGCACGAGTGGGTTACATCGAACTGGATCTCAACAGCGGTAAGATCCT
TGAGAGTTTTCGCCCCGAAGAACGTTTTCCAATGATGAGCACTTTTAAAGTTCTGCTATGTGGCGCGGTA
TTATCCCGTATTGACGCCGGGCAAGAGCAACTCGGTCGCCGCATACACTATTCTCAGAATGACTTGGTTG
AGTACTCACCAGTCACAGAAAAGCATCTTACGGATGGCATGACAGTAAGAGAATTATGCAGTGCTGCCAT
AACCATGAGTGATAACACTGCGGCCAACTTACTTCTGACAACGATCGGAGGACCGAAGGAGCTAACCGCT
TTTTTGCACAACATGGGGGATCATGTAACTCGCCTTGATCGTTGGGAACCGGAGCTGAATGAAGCCATAC
CAAACGACGAGCGTGACACCACGATGCCTGTAGCAATGGCAACAACGTTGCGCAAACTATTAACTGGCGA
ACTACTTACTCTAGCTTCCCGGCAACAATTAATAGACTGGATGGAGGCGGATAAAGTTGCAGGACCACTT
CTGCGCTCGGCCCTTCCGGCTGGCTGGTTTATTGCTGATAAATCTGGAGCCGGTGAGCGTGGGTCTCGCG
GTATCATTGCAGCACTGGGGCCAGATGGTAAGCCCTCCCGTATCGTAGTTATCTACACGACGGGGAGTCA
GGCAACTATGGATGAACGAAATAGACAGATCGCTGAGATAGGTGCCTCACTGATTAAGCATTGGTAACTG
TCAGACCAAGTTTACTCATATATACTTTAGATTGATTTAAAACTTCATTTTTAATTTAAAAGGATCTAGG
TGAAGATCCTTTTTGATAATCTCATGACCAAAATCCCTTAACGTGAGTTTTCGTTCCACTGAGCGTCAGA
CCCCGTAGAAAAGATCAAAGGATCTTCTTGAGATCCTTTTTTTCTGCGCGTAATCTGCTGCTTGCAAACA
AAAAAACCACCGCTACCAGCGGTGGTTTGTTTGCCGGATCAAGAGCTACCAACTCTTTTTCCGAAGGTAA
CTGGCTTCAGCAGAGCGCAGATACCAAATACTGTTCTTCTAGTGTAGCCGTAGTTAGGCCACCACTTCAA
GAACTCTGTAGCACCGCCTACATACCTCGCTCTGCTAATCCTGTTACCAGTGGCTGCTGCCAGTGGCGAT
AAGTCGTGTCTTACCGGGTTGGACTCAAGACGATAGTTACCGGATAAGGCGCAGCGGTCGGGCTGAACGG
GGGGTTCGTGCACACAGCCCAGCTTGGAGCGAACGACCTACACCGAACTGAGATACCTACAGCGTGAGCT
ATGAGAAAGCGCCACGCTTCCCGAAGGGAGAAAGGCGGACAGGTATCCGGTAAGCGGCAGGGTCGGAACA
GGAGAGCGCACGAGGGAGCTTCCAGGGGGAAACGCCTGGTATCTTTATAGTCCTGTCGGGTTTCGCCACC
TCTGACTTGAGCGTCGATTTTTGTGATGCTCGTCAGGGGGGCGGAGCCTATGGAAAAACGCCAGCAACGC
GGCCTTTTTACGGTTCCTGGCCTTTTGCTGGCCTTTTGCTCACATGTTCTTTCCTGCGTTATCCCCTGAT
TCTGTGGATAACCGTATTACCGCCTTTGAGTGAGCTGATACCGCTCGCCGCAGCCGAACGACCGAGCGCA
GCGAGTCAGTGAGCGAGGAAGCGGAAGAGCGCCCAATACGCAAACCGCCTCTCCCCGCGCGTTGGCCGAT
TCATTAATGCAGCTGGCACGACAGGTTTCCCGACTGGAAAGCGGGCAGTGAGCGCAACGCAAT
Features (pLannotate 1.2.2; 33 found; start..end, strand, type, name):
      1..22      +  protein_bind   CAP binding site: CAP binding activates transcription in the presence of cAMP. E. coli catabolite activator protein
     37..67      +  promoter       lac promoter: promoter for the E. coli lac operon
     75..91      +  protein_bind   lac operator: The lac repressor binds to the lac operator to inhibit transcription in E. coli. This inhibition can be relieved by adding lactose or isopropyl-β-D-thiogalactopyranoside (IPTG). lac repressor encoded by lacI
    136..154     +  promoter       T3 promoter: promoter for bacteriophage T3 RNA polymerase
    182..408     +  promoter       RSV promoter: Rous sarcoma virus enhancer/promoter
    409..589     +  LTR            5' LTR (truncated): truncated 5' long terminal repeat (LTR) from HIV-1
    636..761     +  misc_feature   HIV-1 Ψ: packaging signal of human immunodeficiency virus type 1
    745..1108    +  CDS            HIV-1 gag (fragment): gag protein from human immunodeficiency virus 1; gag
   1254..1487    +  misc_feature   RRE: The Rev response element (RRE) of HIV-1 allows for Rev-dependent mRNA export from the nucleus to the cytoplasm.
   1864..1964    +  CDS            Rev (fragment): human immunodeficiency virus 1 (HIV-1) Rev protein; rev; enhances nuclear export of unspliced and incompletely spliced viral mRNAs
   1983..2099    +  misc_feature   cPPT/CTS: central polypurine tract and central termination sequence of HIV-1
   2133..2153    +  protein_bind   attB4: mutant version of attB; core recombination site for the Gateway® BP reaction BP Clonase™
   2153..3364    +  promoter       UbC promoter: human ubiquitin C promoter
   3368..3386    -  protein_bind   attB5 (fragment): mutant version of attB; core recombination site for the Gateway® BP reaction BP Clonase™
   3392..3660    +  LTR            5' LTR (truncated): truncated 5' long terminal repeat (LTR) from human T-cell leukemia virus (HTLV) type 1
   3670..3710    +  CDS            V5 tag (fragment): epitope tag from simian virus 5
   3710..3727    +  protein_bind   attL1 (fragment): mutant version of attL; recombination site for the Gateway® LR reaction LR Clonase™
   3739..4458    +  CDS            EGFP: the original enhanced GFP (Yang et al., 1996) mammalian codon-optimized
   4463..4480    -  protein_bind   attL2 (fragment): mutant version of attL; recombination site for the Gateway® LR reaction LR Clonase™
   4511..5099    +  misc_feature   WPRE: woodchuck hepatitis virus posttranscriptional regulatory element
   5113..5612    +  promoter       PGK promoter: mouse phosphoglycerate kinase 1 promoter
   5633..6232    +  CDS            PuroR: puromycin N-acetyltransferase; pac from Streptomyces alboniger; confers resistance to puromycin
   6300..6437    +  CDS            nef (fragment): NEF_HV1LA - Experimental evidence at protein level: Swiss-Prot protein existence level 1. Extracellular Nef protein targets CD4(+) T-lymphocytes for apoptosis by interacting with CXCR4 surface receptors. From Human immunodeficiency virus type 1 group M subtype B (isolate Lai) (HIV-1).
   6423..6603    +  LTR            5' LTR (truncated): truncated 5' long terminal repeat (LTR) from HIV-1
   6675..6796    +  polyA_signal   SV40 poly(A) signal: SV40 polyadenylation signal
   6836..6971    +  rep_origin     SV40 ori: SV40 origin of replication
   6992..7010    -  promoter       T7 promoter: promoter for bacteriophage T7 RNA polymerase
   7018..7173    +  CDS            lacZα (fragment): LacZα fragment of β-galactosidase; lacZ fragment
   7178..7606    +  rep_origin     f1 ori (sequence partly withheld): f1 bacteriophage origin of replication; arrow indicates direction of (+) strand synthesis
   7659..7763    +  promoter       AmpR promoter: bla
   7764..8624    +  CDS            AmpR: β-lactamase; bla; confers resistance to ampicillin, carbenicillin, and related antibiotics
   8795..9383    +  rep_origin     ori: high-copy-number ColE1/pMB1/pBR322/pUC origin of replication
   9566..9658    +  CDS            lacI (fragment): lac repressor; lacI; The lac repressor binds to the lac operator to inhibit transcription in E. coli. This inhibition can be relieved by adding lactose or isopropyl-β-D-thiogalactopyranoside (IPTG).
