[The description below was written by a language model from this plasmid's Addgene catalogue record and pLannotate feature annotations shown in this document.]
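Description:
p663-UBC-V5-eGFP_IDG-K is a lentiviral mammalian expression plasmid built on the pDest663 Gateway destination backbone and assembled by Gateway recombination. It carries eGFP with an N-terminal V5 epitope tag. It is propagated in E. coli under ampicillin selection (AmpR) using a ColE1/pUC-type origin. The catalogue lists it as low copy and grown in a recombination-tolerant strain, as is usual for LTR-containing vectors. An f1 origin and an SV40 origin are also annotated.

The viral portion follows a third-generation layout. An RSV promoter drives a truncated HIV-1 5' LTR, followed by the Ψ packaging signal with a gag fragment, the RRE for Rev-dependent export of the genomic RNA, and the cPPT/CTS element. A truncated 3' LTR and an SV40 polyadenylation signal close the unit.

Between these elements, the human ubiquitin C promoter sits between attB4 and attB5 recombination scars, reflecting multisite Gateway assembly. A segment annotated as an HTLV-1 LTR fragment lies between this promoter and the V5 tag, but the record does not explain its role. The V5 tag is joined to EGFP across a residual att site, and a WPRE downstream enhances transcript stability and expression. A separate mouse PGK promoter drives puromycin N-acetyltransferase, allowing selection of transduced cells.

The plasmid comes from a collection of tagged, understudied kinases made under the Illuminating the Druggable Genome program to map protein-interaction and protein-proximity networks by proteomics. This construct has no kinase and no biotin ligase. It serves as the V5-tagged eGFP control for the proximity-dependent biotinylation experiments.
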