Addgene plasmid #135265: p663-UBC-V5-eGFP_IDG-K
Purpose: Gateway destination clone of eGFP (as control) tagged with N-terminal V5 for generating protein-proximity networks using proximity-dependent biotinylation proteomics
Depositing lab: Ben Major. Depositing organization: University of North Carolina at Chapel Hill.
Backbone
  Vector backbone: pDest663
  Backbone manufacturer: PEL
  Backbone size w/o insert (bp): 9019
  Vector type: Mammalian Expression, Lentiviral ; Gateway Destination
  Selectable markers: Puromycin
Growth in bacteria
  Bacterial resistance: Ampicillin, 100 μg/mL
  Growth temperature: 30°C
  Growth strain: NEB Stable
  Copy number: Low Copy
Gene/Insert
  Gene/Insert name: V5-eGFP (alt name: eGFP)
  Species: Other
  Promoter: Ubiquitin
  Tag / fusion protein: V5 (N terminal on insert)
  Cloning method: Gateway Cloning
  Sequencing primers: 5′ GCCCGAAGGAATAGAAGAAGAA; 3′ CATAGCGTAAAAGGAGCAACA
Terms and licenses: Academic/Nonprofit Terms; Industry Terms: Not Available to Industry
Depositor comments: These plasmids were generated as part of the Illuminating the Druggable Genome (IDG) program sponsored by the NIH Common Fund. The goal of this program is to identify, gather, and distribute information and resources for proteins that currently are not well-studied yet belong to commonly drug-targeted protein families: protein kinases, non-olfactory G-protein coupled receptors (GPCRs), and ion channels. The IDG program is designed to develop fundamental research tools for understudied proteins, elucidate their function, and disseminate the IDG-related resources and data to the greater scientific community. These lentiviral gateway destination plasmids were generated, as part of the Kinase-Data and Resource Generating Center (DRGC), using the single fragment or multisite gateway cloning technology. They were used for generating proteomics-based protein-interaction and protein-proximity networks that can be accessed through the kinase-DRGC website https://darkkinome.org/. Each plasmid has either an N- or C-terminal fusion protein (Flag/ V5/V5-miniTurbo/V5-TurboID/miniTurbo-V5/TurboID-V5) tagged understudied kinase driven under either a CMV or Ubiquitin (UBC) promoter. All inserts in the pENTR plasmids used to generate the deposited destination plasmids were end-sequenced and insert size validated prior to multi-site gateway cloning. The combined insert size of the single fragment or three fragment destination plasmids were confirmed by restriction digestion (BsrGI, and EcoRV for pDest667; BsrGI, EcoRV, and BstZ17I for pDest663; and BsrGI for pHAGE) and all plasmids were partially sequenced to ensure in-frame ORFs and fusion tags.
How to cite: p663-UBC-V5-eGFP_IDG-K was a gift from Ben Major (Addgene plasmid # 135265 ; http://n2t.net/addgene:135265 ; RRID:Addgene_135265)
