>Addgene plasmid #135265 | p663-UBC-V5-eGFP_IDG-K | depositor partial sequence | sequence record 260346 | DK30: TGAAGCTCCGGTTTTGAACT
NNNNTGGCTGGCGAGTGTGTTTTGTGAGTTTTTTAGGCACCTTTTGAAATGTAATCATTTGGGTCAATAT
GTAATTTTCAGTGTTAGACTAGTAAATTGTCCGCTAAATTCTGGCCGTTTTTGGCTTTTTTGTTAGACGG
CCAACTTTTGTATACAAAGTGGCGAGGGGCTCGCATCTCTCCTTCACGCGCCCGCCGCCCTACCTGAGGC
CGCCATCCACGCCGGTTGAGTCGCGTTCTGCCGCCTCCCGCCTGTGGTGCCTCCTGAACTGCGTCCGCCG
TCTAGGTAAGTTTAAAGCTCAGGTCGAGACCGGGCCTTTGTCCGGCGCTCCCTTGGAGCCTACCTAGACT
CAGCCGGCTCTCCACGCTTTGCCTGACCCTGCTTGCTCAACTCTACGTCTTTGTTTCGTTTTCTGTTCTG
CGCCGTTACAGATCGGCACCATGGGTAAGCCTATCCCTAACCCTCTCCTCGGTCTCGATTCTACAACTTT
GTACAAAAAAGTTGGCGCCACCATGGTGAGCAAGGGCGAGGAGCTGTTCACCGGGGTGGTGCCCATCCTG
GTCGAGCTGGACGGCGACGTAAACGGCCACAAGTTCAGCGTGTCCGGCGAGGGCGAGGGCGATGCCACCT
ACGGCAAGCTGACCCTGAAGTTCATCTGCACCACCGGCAAGCTGCCCGTGCCCTGGCCCACCCTCGTGAC
CACCCTGACCTACGGCGTGCAGTGCTTCAGCCGCTACCCCGACCACATGAAGCAGCACGACTTCTTCAAG
TCCGCCATGCCCGAAAGCTACGTCCAGGAGCGCACCATCTTCTTCAAGGACGACGGCAACTACAAGACCC
GCGCCGAGGTGAAGTTCGAGGGCGACACCCTGGTGAACCGCATCGAGCTGAAGGGCATCGACTTCAAGGA
GGACGGCAACATCCTGGGGCACAAGCTGGAGTACAACTACACAGCCACACGTCTATATCATGGGCCGACA
GCAGAAGACGGCATCAAGGTGAACTTCAGATCCGCCACAACATCGAGGACGGCAGCGTGCAGCTCGCCGA
CACTACAGCAGAACACCCCCATCGGCGACGGCTCGTGCTGCTGCCCGACACACTACTGGAGCACCAGTCC
GCCTGGAGCAAGACCCAACGA
