>Addgene plasmid #135265 | p663-UBC-V5-eGFP_IDG-K | depositor partial sequence | sequence record 260347 | DK31: CATAGCGTAAAAGGAGCAACA
TNTATCAGTCATCTTTCCAATTTTGTAATCCAGAGGTTGATTGTCGAGCGGCCGCCACTGTGCTGGATAT
CACAACTTTGTACAAGAAAGTTGATTACTTGTACAGCTCGTCCATGCCGAGAGTGATCCCGGCGGCGGTC
ACGAACTCCAGCAGGACCATGTGATCGCGCTTCTCGTTGGGGTCTTTGCTCAGGGCGGACTGGGTGCTCA
GGTAGTGGTTGTCGGGCAGCAGCACGGGGCCGTCGCCGATGGGGGTGTTCTGCTGGTAGTGGTCGGCGAG
CTGCACGCTGCCGTCCTCGATGTTGTGGCGGATCTTGAAGTTCACCTTGATGCCGTTCTTCTGCTTGTCG
GCCATGATATAGACGTTGTGGCTGTTGTAGTTGTACTCCAGCTTGTGCCCCAGGATGTTGCCGTCCTCCT
TGAAGTCGATGCCCTTCAGCTCGATGCGGTTCACCAGGGTGTCGCCCTCGAACTTCACCTCGGCGCGGGT
CTTGTAGTTGCCGTCGTCCTTGAAGAAGATGGTGCGCTCCTGGACGTAGCCTTCGGGCATGGCGGACTTG
AAGAAGTCGTGCTGCTTCATGTGGTCGGGGTAGCGGCTGAAGCACTGCACGCCGTAGTCAGGGTGGTCAC
GAGGGTGGGCCAGGGCACGGGCAGCTTGCCGGTGGTGCAGATGAACTTCAGGGTCAGCTTGCCGTAGTGG
CATCGCCCTCGCCCTCGCCCGGACACGCTGAACTTGTGGCCGTTTACGTCGCCGTCCAGCTCGACCAGGA
TGGGCACCACCCCGGTGAACAGCTCCTCGCCCTTGCTCACCATGGTGGCGCCAACTTTTTTTGTACAAAG
TTGTAGAATCGAGACCGAGGAGAGGGTTAGGGATAGGCTTACCCATGGTGCCGATCTGTACGGCGCAGAA
CAGAAACGAAACAAAGACGTAGAGTTGAGCAGCAGGTCAGCAAGCGTGAAAGCCGCTGATCTAGTAGCTC
CAAGGGAGCGCCGACAGGCCCGTCTTCGACTGACTTTAAACTTACCTAGACGGCGGACTCAGTTCAGAGG
CACCCACAGGCGGGAGGCGGCAGACGCGACTCTCACCG
